>Addgene plasmid #166057 | NK803 | addgene full sequence | sequence record 330645 | Addgene NGS Result
ATGGGTGTTGCTGACCTTATTAAGAAATTCGAGTCTATCTCCAAGGAAGAGGGCGGTAGCGGTGGATCTA
TGGTCTCCAAGGGCGAGGAGGACAACATGGCTATCATCAAGGAGTTCATGCGCTTCAAGGTCCACATGGA
GGGCTCCGTCAACGGCCACGAGTTCGAGATCGAGGGCGAGGGCGAGGGCCGCCCCTACGAGGGCACCCAG
ACCGCCAAGCTCAAGGTGACGAAGGGCGGCCCCCTCCCCTTCGCCTGGGACATCCTCTCCCCCCAGTTCA
TGTACGGCTCCAAGGCTTACGTCAAGCACCCCGCCGACATCCCCGACTACCTCAAGCTCTCCTTCCCCGA
GGGCTTCAAGTGGGAGCGCGTCATGAACTTCGAGGACGGCGGCGTCGTCACCGTCACCCAGGACTCCTCT
CTTCAGGACGGCGAGTTCATCTACAAGGTCAAGCTGCGCGGCACCAACTTCCCCTCCGACGGCCCCGTCA
TGCAGAAGAAGACGATGGGTTGGGAGGCTTCCTCCGAGCGCATGTACCCCGAGGACGGCGCCCTCAAGGG
CGAGATCAAGCAGCGCCTCAAGCTCAAGGACGGCGGCCACTACGACGCCGAGGTCAAGACCACCTACAAG
GCCAAGAAGCCCGTCCAGCTCCCCGGCGCCTACAACGTCAACATCAAGCTCGACATCACCTCCCACAACG
AGGACTACACTATCGTTGAGCAGTATGAGCGTGCCGAGGGTCGTCACAGCACGGGCGGTATGGACGAGCT
TTACAAGTCTTAAGAGCTCCCCCCAGCATTATCACGTCTACTGTGTGTATGTTGTCGCTCTCTGTTTGAC
CTCTCTCTTGTCTACTATGTTGCCTCTCTCTCTTTCTTGATTGCACCCCTTTCCTCGCTACGACTACTAC
GACTTCCGCTACCTTGACTTTGTTGGCTTGTTGCCACCTTTTGGTCTTGCGTTTCGTCTGCTCGTCACTC
TTGTCTCTTTTTGACGACTTGTGTGTGATGACGGCGTGAGGCTGTGACTGACTGACTCTCAACAACTTCC
AATAAAAACCCCTACATCGCACGTGACTGACTGCACATTTAGTGAAGGGAAGGAAAAGAAGTGAGGTGTT
TTCATGTACATGAGGCTTGTCGTTGCTCGGGCACCGCTCATTGATCGTCACAGTTATACATTGGGGGGAA
GGATAGTTACACTGGCATAGTGGGTTTATTGCGGGGCCCAAGGGCTCGGCATGACGTGCACAAGAAGCAG
AATCAACTCACAACAAGCGCACGTGGCACGCGTCGACACGAGGACAACAGCAAAAGAGGCAACAAGGTGG
CAATGACCAACGAGGCGCACCGGGCTTGCGGGTCATGCACCAGGTACGAGGACCCTCGGGGACCTCCACG
TCGGCGGTGACGGTGAAGCCGAGACGCTCGTAGAAGGGGAGGTTGCGAGGAGCGGAGGTCTCGAGGAAAG
CAGGGACACCAGCACGCTCAGCGGCCTCGACGCCAGGGAGGACGACGGCAGAGCCGAGACCCTTGCCCTG
GTGGTCAGGAGAGACGCCGACGGTGGCGAGGAACCAGGCGGGCTCCTTGGGGCGGTGGGGGGCGAGGAGG
CCCTCCATCTGCTGCTGAGCGGCGAGACGGGAGCCAGACAGCTCAGCCATGCGGGGGCCGATCTCAGCGA
AGACAGCACCGGCCTCGACAGACTCAGGGGTGGTCCAGACAGCGACAGCAGCACCGTCGTCGGCGACCCA
GACCTTCCCGATGTCGAGGCCGACGCGGGTGAGGAACAGCTCCTGCAGCTCGGTGACACGCTCGATGTGG
CGGTCAGGGTCGACGGTGTGACGGGTAGCAGGGTAGTCAGCGAAGGCAGCGGCGAGGGTACGGACAGCAC
GGGGCACGTCGTCACGGGTAGCGAGGCGGACGGTAGGCTTGTACTCCGTACCAGACATGTTGCTGGTTGT
TGATGGTGTTGACGGTAAACGGGGTCAAAGAAGAAGACGACGCGAAAAGACTGCTCACGTGGCACGAGGA
AAAAGAGCAGAGAAATAAATGGTGTTGGTGGACGGAGAAGGGGAGGAAGGAAGGAAGGCAGGAAGGAAGT
CAGGAGGGGAAGAAAAAAAGGCAAGGAAAGCGACGAGAAGGGAAAGGCATTTGTGAGCGGACAATGTGAA
CGTTTCACGTGCGTGTGTATTGTGTGTGCGTGCGTGCGTGTGTGCTTGAGCGCTGGCTTGTATTGGTGAT
GGCTTGTATTGGTTATGTTGGTGGTGTGAAACATAACACACGACCATGCGTGCGAGCAATGCTTTTGTGC
GGGTGCGGTGGTGGCTGTCTTTTATCTCGTCGTCATTGCTCGCCCTTCCCTTCCCTTCACCTCTTTCCTA
GTCTCCTCTCCTCTCCCTCATCCTTGTCGCTCTTCGCGTGGCTCGCCTTGCACCAACCACCAACCACCAA
CCATACAACCACCACCACCTCTCATCATCCATAGAAGCTCACTCATATCCGTCGACGAAACCAACCTCTT
GAGCTGCAGACTGACTCAATGAAAAAGGCAGATGCACATGCGCCAATGCCGCAAACCCCTCTCCTTGTTT
CTCGCAGCCACTCTGCGTGTAACAGGCTGAGTGAGCAGAAGCAAGAACGAAGCCACACGCGGCCACGCCA
CGCACACAGGCCAGACACAAGCCCAGCAAGCACTTTTTTTTTCATGGGGATTGTGCGGGAGTTTGTGTTG
TCGACAGCGAGCACGTGGTCGCATCTTTCGCAACATTCGCGTTTCTGGGCCAGAAACGGGTCCAGAAACG
GGTCGTGTGGTACGGGCCCAAGTTGTGTCGGCAGGAAATTTGGTGCAAATCACACACAAATCAGCGTGCG
CCCATGACAAAGAGGCGCGCAAGCAATGCACGCGAACCTTCCTCGCCATTTGTGCTGACTCGACACGTTG
GTATCTGTTGCAAATTGTACAGAAGTCACTGTTGCAATTGGCAAAAGTTGGGTGGGAGACAGAGAACGAC
GACGACAAACGACAACAAGACTGCAGTCGTTACAGGATCCCCGGGTACCGAGCTCGAATTCACTGGCCGT
CGTTTTACAACGTCGTGACTGGGAAAACCCTGGCGTTACCCAACTTAATCGCCTTGCAGCACATCCCCCT
TTCGCCAGCTGGCGTAATAGCGAAGAGGCCCGCACCGATCGCCCTTCCCAACAGTTGCGCAGCCTGAATG
GCGAATGGCGCCTGATGCGGTATTTTCTCCTTACGCATCTGTGCGGTATTTCACACCGCATATGGTGCAC
TCTCAGTACAATCTGCTCTGATGCCGCATAGTTAAGCCAGCCCCGACACCCGCCAACACCCGCTGACGCG
CCCTGACGGGCTTGTCTGCTCCCGGCATCCGCTTACAGACAAGCTGTGACCGTCTCCGGGAGCTGCATGT
GTCAGAGGTTTTCACCGTCATCACCGAAACGCGCGAGACGAAAGGGCCTCGTGATACGCCTATTTTTATA
GGTTAATGTCATGATAATAATGGTTTCTTAGACGTCAGGTGGCACTTTTCGGGGAAATGTGCGCGGAACC
CCTATTTGTTTATTTTTCTAAATACATTCAAATATGTATCCGCTCATGAGACAATAACCCTGATAAATGC
TTCAATAATATTGAAAAAGGAAGAGTATGAGTATTCAACATTTCCGTGTCGCCCTTATTCCCTTTTTTGC
GGCATTTTGCCTTCCTGTTTTTGCTCACCCAGAAACGCTGGTGAAAGTAAAAGATGCTGAAGATCAGTTG
GGTGCACGAGTGGGTTACATCGAACTGGATCTCAACAGCGGTAAGATCCTTGAGAGTTTTCGCCCCGAAG
AACGTTTTCCAATGATGAGCACTTTTAAAGTTCTGCTATGTGGCGCGGTATTATCCCGTATTGACGCCGG
GCAAGAGCAACTCGGTCGCCGCATACACTATTCTCAGAATGACTTGGTTGAGTACTCACCAGTCACAGAA
AAGCATCTTACGGATGGCATGACAGTAAGAGAATTATGCAGTGCTGCCATAACCATGAGTGATAACACTG
CGGCCAACTTACTTCTGACAACGATCGGAGGACCGAAGGAGCTAACCGCTTTTTTGCACAACATGGGGGA
TCATGTAACTCGCCTTGATCGTTGGGAACCGGAGCTGAATGAAGCCATACCAAACGACGAGCGTGACACC
ACGATGCCTGTAGCAATGGCAACAACGTTGCGCAAACTATTAACTGGCGAACTACTTACTCTAGCTTCCC
GGCAACAATTAATAGACTGGATGGAGGCGGATAAAGTTGCAGGACCACTTCTGCGCTCGGCCCTTCCGGC
TGGCTGGTTTATTGCTGATAAATCTGGAGCCGGTGAGCGTGGGTCTCGCGGTATCATTGCAGCACTGGGG
CCAGATGGTAAGCCCTCCCGTATCGTAGTTATCTACACGACGGGGAGTCAGGCAACTATGGATGAACGAA
ATAGACAGATCGCTGAGATAGGTGCCTCACTGATTAAGCATTGGTAACTGTCAGACCAAGTTTACTCATA
TATACTTTAGATTGATTTAAAACTTCATTTTTAATTTAAAAGGATCTAGGTGAAGATCCTTTTTGATAAT
CTCATGACCAAAATCCCTTAACGTGAGTTTTCGTTCCACTGAGCGTCAGACCCCGTAGAAAAGATCAAAG
GATCTTCTTGAGATCCTTTTTTTCTGCGCGTAATCTGCTGCTTGCAAACAAAAAAACCACCGCTACCAGC
GGTGGTTTGTTTGCCGGATCAAGAGCTACCAACTCTTTTTCCGAAGGTAACTGGCTTCAGCAGAGCGCAG
ATACCAAATACTGTTCTTCTAGTGTAGCCGTAGTTAGGCCACCACTTCAAGAACTCTGTAGCACCGCCTA
CATACCTCGCTCTGCTAATCCTGTTACCAGTGGCTGCTGCCAGTGGCGATAAGTCGTGTCTTACCGGGTT
GGACTCAAGACGATAGTTACCGGATAAGGCGCAGCGGTCGGGCTGAACGGGGGGTTCGTGCACACAGCCC
AGCTTGGAGCGAACGACCTACACCGAACTGAGATACCTACAGCGTGAGCTATGAGAAAGCGCCACGCTTC
CCGAAGGGAGAAAGGCGGACAGGTATCCGGTAAGCGGCAGGGTCGGAACAGGAGAGCGCACGAGGGAGCT
TCCAGGGGGAAACGCCTGGTATCTTTATAGTCCTGTCGGGTTTCGCCACCTCTGACTTGAGCGTCGATTT
TTGTGATGCTCGTCAGGGGGGCGGAGCCTATGGAAAAACGCCAGCAACGCGGCCTTTTTACGGTTCCTGG
CCTTTTGCTGGCCTTTTGCTCACATGTTCTTTCCTGCGTTATCCCCTGATTCTGTGGATAACCGTATTAC
CGCCTTTGAGTGAGCTGATACCGCTCGCCGCAGCCGAACGACCGAGCGCAGCGAGTCAGTGAGCGAGGAA
GCGGAAGAGCGCCCAATACGCAAACCGCCTCTCCCCGCGCGTTGGCCGATTCATTAATGCAGCTGGCACG
ACAGGTTTCCCGACTGGAAAGCGGGCAGTGAGCGCAACGCAATTAATGTGAGTTAGCTCACTCATTAGGC
ACCCCAGGCTTTACACTTTATGCTTCCGGCTCGTATGTTGTGTGGAATTGTGAGCGGATAACAATTTCAC
ACAGGAAACAGCTATGACCATGATTACGCCAAGCTTGTAACAAACTGCCCTGCACCTCGTCTGCCACCTC
GGTTGCCACCTTGTCCTCGTTCCCCACCACCTTGTCCTCGTCCGCTGCCAGCATCGCGATCAGCGTGCTT
GCGCTTGGCGCTGCTGCTGCCGGACTTCCCGTTATCGGCCATACTTTTTGTGGTGTTTCCAGGCGAGATG
CGCTGTTGGCAAAGCAAAATGGCAAAACGGCCTTTGCCACACGCCATCCTCGCCTCACCTCGACGTGCGG
CTTTCCTAAACAGGAAACCTGACGAAACGAATTGAGCGCATTGGCACACGTGTGCTGTGCGCTTTGTGTC
GCTGCATGCTATCCACCACGCACCACCCAATCAGTCCAACTGTGACGTGTCACGCCTAGGCGAAAAAGCG
GCGAGAGCGCCAAAGCAAACGCCAAACAAAAACCAAAGAAGAGCAAACGCAGCGAACTGATGTGAGACAA
GGGGGCGGTGCAATGCGTCACTGAACGTGCAAAAGCCAAAAACAACCAAGAAGCAGCTGCACAACACAAC
AACAACAACAACAACAACAACACCTTGTTGTCGCAGCTCTACGTTTGGCATTTTCCTGTTGTTCTCTCTT
GCGATCAGTCCGTGTCTCTTTTCTCCCCCTTTTCCCAGACCACAACCACAAAACAACCAGCC
Features (pLannotate 1.2.2; 13 found; start..end, strand, type, name):
     70..777     +  CDS            mCherry: mCherry is a basic (constitutively fluorescent) red fluorescent protein published in 2004, derived from Discosoma sp.. It is reported to be a very rapidly-maturing monomer with low acid sensitivity.
   1346..1939    -  CDS            pac: PUAC_STRAD - Protein predicted: Swiss-Prot protein existence level 4. Detoxification of puromycin. From Streptomyces alboniger.
   3044..3071    -  misc_feature   MCS (fragment): pUC18/19 multiple cloning site
   3068..3225    +  CDS            lacZα (fragment): LacZα fragment of β-galactosidase; lacZ fragment
   3231..3330    -  misc_feature   bom (fragment): basis of mobility region from pBR322
   3432..3467    -  CDS            rop (fragment): Rop protein, which maintains plasmids at low copy number; rop
   3562..3666    +  promoter       AmpR promoter: bla
   3667..4527    +  CDS            AmpR: β-lactamase; bla; confers resistance to ampicillin, carbenicillin, and related antibiotics
   4698..5286    +  rep_origin     ori: high-copy-number ColE1/pMB1/pBR322/pUC origin of replication
   5469..5561    +  CDS            lacI (fragment): lac repressor; lacI; The lac repressor binds to the lac operator to inhibit transcription in E. coli. This inhibition can be relieved by adding lactose or isopropyl-β-D-thiogalactopyranoside (IPTG).
   5574..5595    +  protein_bind   CAP binding site: CAP binding activates transcription in the presence of cAMP. E. coli catabolite activator protein
   5610..5640    +  promoter       lac promoter: promoter for the E. coli lac operon
   5648..5664    +  protein_bind   lac operator: The lac repressor binds to the lac operator to inhibit transcription in E. coli. This inhibition can be relieved by adding lactose or isopropyl-β-D-thiogalactopyranoside (IPTG). lac repressor encoded by lacI
