[The description below was written by a language model from this plasmid's Addgene catalogue record and pLannotate feature annotations shown in this document.]
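Description:
NK803 is an expression plasmid for the choanoflagellate Salpingoeca rosetta, built on the NK802 backbone and maintained in E. coli as a pUC-type shuttle vector. The 6,362-nt sequence carries a high-copy ColE1/pUC origin of replication and a β-lactamase gene with its own promoter for ampicillin selection in bacteria. It also retains remnants typical of pUC18/19-derived cloning vectors: fragments of the multiple cloning site and lacZα, the lac promoter, operator and CAP binding site, and small fragments annotated as lacI, bom and rop. These leftovers are not expected to play a role in the choanoflagellate host.

The payload consists of two cassettes. One encodes pac, the puromycin N-acetyltransferase originally from Streptomyces alboniger (listed here as a synthetic insert of about 600 bp), which detoxifies puromycin and allows selection of transfected S. rosetta cells. The other encodes LifeAct-mCherry, a fusion of the short F-actin-binding LifeAct peptide to the monomeric red fluorescent protein mCherry, which labels filamentous actin in living cells. In the feature table the mCherry and pac coding sequences lie on opposite strands, consistent with two separate transcription units. The LifeAct segment itself is not annotated, presumably because it is too short to be detected, and about 1 kb of unannotated sequence flanks the pac gene. The promoters and terminators driving the two genes in S. rosetta are not identified in the catalogue fields or the annotation. According to the stated purpose, the plasmid serves to provide puromycin resistance together with LifeAct-mCherry expression in S. rosetta, which makes it suited to imaging the actin cytoskeleton in selected transfectants.
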