Addgene plasmid #166057: NK803
Purpose: Puromycin resistance and LifeAct-mCherry expression for Salpingoeca rosetta
Depositing lab: Nicole King. Depositing organization: University of California, Berkeley. Publication: A flagellate-to-amoeboid switch in the closest living relatives of animals. Brunet T, Albert M, Roman W, Coyle MC, Spitzer DC, King N. Elife. 2021 Jan 15;10. pii: 61037. doi: 10.7554/eLife.61037. PubMed 33448265.
Backbone
  Vector backbone: NK802
  Vector type: S. rosetta expression
  Selectable markers: Puromycin
Growth in bacteria
  Bacterial resistance: Ampicillin, 100 μg/mL
  Growth temperature: 37°C
  Growth strain: DH5alpha
  Copy number: Unknown
Gene/Insert 1
  Gene/Insert name: Pac puromycin resistance gene
  Species: Synthetic
  Insert size (bp): 600
Gene/Insert 2
  Gene/Insert name: LifeAct-mCherry
  Species: Synthetic
Terms and licenses: Academic/Nonprofit Terms; Industry Terms: Not Available to Industry
How to cite: NK803 was a gift from Nicole King (Addgene plasmid # 166057 ; http://n2t.net/addgene:166057 ; RRID:Addgene_166057)
